Addgene plasmid #139133: pJBL6656
Purpose: PgntK - TARGET8 - mCherry
Depositing lab: Julius Lucks. Depositing organization: Northwestern University. Publication: Dynamic Control of Gene Expression with Riboregulated Switchable Feedback Promoters. Glasscock CJ, Biggs BW, Lazar JT, Arnold JH, Burdette LA, Valdes A, Kang MK, Tullman-Ercek D, Tyo KEJ, Lucks JB. ACS Synth Biol. 2021 May 21;10(5):1199-1213. doi: 10.1021/acssynbio.1c00015. Epub 2021 Apr 9. PubMed 33834762.
Backbone
  Vector backbone: CloCDF
  Vector type: Bacterial Expression
Growth in bacteria
  Bacterial resistance: Spectinomycin, 50 μg/mL
  Growth temperature: 37°C
  Growth strain: NEB Stable
  Copy number: Low Copy
Gene/Insert
  Gene/Insert name: mCherry
  Species: Synthetic
  Mutation: N/A
  Cloning method: Gibson Cloning
Terms and licenses: Academic/Nonprofit Terms; Industry Terms: Not Available to Industry
Depositor comments: Please visit https://www.biorxiv.org/content/10.1101/529180v1 for bioRxiv preprint.
How to cite: pJBL6656 was a gift from Julius Lucks (Addgene plasmid # 139133 ; http://n2t.net/addgene:139133 ; RRID:Addgene_139133)
