[The description below was written by a language model from this plasmid's Addgene catalogue record and pLannotate feature annotations shown in this document.]
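Description:
pJBL6656 is a small (about 3.3 kb) bacterial expression plasmid built on a CloDF13 (CDF) backbone for use in E. coli. It replicates from the CloDF13 origin, which keeps it at low copy and makes it compatible with other plasmids carrying different origins in the same cell. Selection is by spectinomycin through the aadA aminoglycoside adenylyltransferase gene (SmR), which the annotation places directly downstream of a bla (AmpR) promoter.

The payload is summarised in the record as PgntK – TARGET8 – mCherry. A short annotated fragment of gntR lies upstream of the reporter. It most likely reflects native E. coli sequence from the gluconate utilisation (gntUKR) locus that was carried along with the gntK promoter region. TARGET8 is not annotated in the feature table. Given the associated work on riboregulated switchable feedback promoters, it is presumably a cis-acting RNA regulator target placed in the unannotated stretch between the promoter region and the reporter, so that expression depends both on promoter activity and on a trans-acting small RNA supplied from another plasmid; the record itself does not spell out this mechanism. The reporter ORF is labelled mRFP1 by the automated annotation, but the catalogue identifies it as mCherry, an mRFP1 derivative. It is followed by tandem rrnB T1 and T7Te terminators. A CAP binding site and a small tetracycline-resistance fragment are also detected and appear to be backbone remnants.

The construct serves as a fluorescent readout for characterising riboregulated control of the gntK promoter in dynamic gene expression studies.
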