Features (pLannotate 1.2.2; 9 found; start..end, strand, type, name):
    171..962     -  CDS            SmR: aminoglycoside adenylyltransferase (Murphy, 1985); aadA; confers resistance to spectinomycin and streptomycin
    963..1054    -  promoter       AmpR promoter: bla
   1102..1840    -  rep_origin     CloDF13 ori: Plasmids containing the CloDF13 (CDF) origin of replication can be propagated in E. coli cells that contain additional plasmids with compatible origins.
   1937..2001    -  CDS            TcR (fragment): tetracycline efflux protein; tet; confers resistance to tetracycline
   2016..2037    -  protein_bind   CAP binding site: CAP binding activates transcription in the presence of cAMP. E. coli catabolite activator protein
   2066..2173    +  CDS            gntR (fragment): GNTR_ECOLI - Experimental evidence at protein level: Swiss-Prot protein existence level 1. Negative regulator for the gluconate utilization system GNT- I, the gntUKR operon. From Escherichia coli (strain K12).
   2421..3098    +  CDS            mRFP1: monomeric derivative of DsRed (Campbell et al., 2002)
   3131..3202    +  terminator     rrnB T1 terminator: transcription terminator T1 from the E. coli rrnB gene
   3218..3245    +  terminator     T7Te terminator: phage T7 early transcription terminator
>Addgene plasmid #139133 | pJBL6656 | addgene full sequence | sequence record 275196 | Addgene NGS Result
CTGAAACCTCAGGCATTTGAGAAGCACACGGTCACACTGCTTCCGGTAGTCAATAAACCGGTAAACCAGC
AATAGACATAAGCGGCTATTTAACGACCCTGCCCTGAACCGACGACCGGGTCATCGTGGCCGGATCTTGC
GGCCCCTCGGCTTGAACGAATTGTTAGACATTATTTGCCGACTACCTTGGTGATCTCGCCTTTCACGTAG
TGGACAAATTCTTCCAACTGATCTGCGCGCGAGGCCAAGCGATCTTCTTCTTGTCCAAGATAAGCCTGTC
TAGCTTCAAGTATGACGGGCTGATACTGGGCCGGCAGGCGCTCCATTGCCCAGTCGGCAGCGACATCCTT
CGGCGCGATTTTGCCGGTTACTGCGCTGTACCAAATGCGGGACAACGTAAGCACTACATTTCGCTCATCG
CCAGCCCAGTCGGGCGGCGAGTTCCATAGCGTTAAGGTTTCATTTAGCGCCTCAAATAGATCCTGTTCAG
GAACCGGATCAAAGAGTTCCTCCGCCGCTGGACCTACCAAGGCAACGCTATGTTCTCTTGCTTTTGTCAG
CAAGATAGCCAGATCAATGTCGATCGTGGCTGGCTCGAAGATACCTGCAAGAATGTCATTGCGCTGCCAT
TCTCCAAATTGCAGTTCGCGCTTAGCTGGATAACGCCACGGAATGATGTCGTCGTGCACAACAATGGTGA
CTTCTACAGCGCGGAGAATCTCGCTCTCTCCAGGGGAAGCCGAAGTTTCCAAAAGGTCGTTGATCAAAGC
TCGCCGCGTTGTTTCATCAAGCCTTACGGTCACCGTAACCAGCAAATCAATATCACTGTGTGGCTTCAGG
CCGCCATCCACTGCGGAGCCGTACAAATGTACGGCCAGCAACGTCGGTTCGAGATGGCGCTCGATGACGC
CAACTACCTCTGATAGTTGAGTCGATACTTCGGCGATCACCGCTTCCCTCATACTCTTCCTTTTTCAATA
TTATTGAAGCATTTATCAGGGTTATTGTCTCATGAGCGGATACATATTTGAATGTATTTAGAAAAATAAA
CAAATAGCTAGCTCACTCGGTCGCTACGCTCCGGGCGTGAGACTGCGGCGGGCGCTGCGGACACATACAA
AGTTACCCACAGATTCCGTGGATAAGCAGGGGACTAACATGTGAGGCAAAACAGCAGGGCCGCGCCGGTG
GCGTTTTTCCATAGGCTCCGCCCTCCTGCCAGAGTTCACATAAACAGACGCTTTTCCGGTGCATCTGTGG
GAGCCGTTAGGCTCAACCATGAATCTGACAGTACGGGCGAAACCCGACAGGACTTAAAGATCCCCACCGT
TTCCGGCGGGTCGCTCCCTCTTGCGCTCTCCTGTTCCGACCCTGCCGTTTACCGGATACCTGTTCCGCCT
TTCTCCCTTACGGGAAGTGTGGCGCTTTCTCATAGCTCACACACTGGTATCTCGGCTCGGTGTAGGTCGT
TCGCTCCAAGCTGGGCTGTAAGCAAGAACTCCCCGTTCAGCCCGACTGCTGCGCCTTATCCGGTAACTGT
TCACTTGAGTCCAACCCGGAAAAGCACGGTAAAACGCCACTGGCAGCAGCCATTGGTAACTGGGAGTTCG
CAGAGGATTTGTTTAGCTAAACACGCGGTTGCTCTTGAAGTGTGCGCCAAAGTCCGGCTACACTGGAAGG
ACAGATTTGGTTGCTGTGCTCTGCGAAAGCCAGTTACCACGGTTAAGTCAGTTGGGGAACTGCTTAACCT
TCGATCAAACCACCTCCCCAGGTGGTTTTTTCGTTTACAGGGCAAAAGATTACGCGCAGAAAAAAAGGAT
CTCAAGAAGATCCTTTGATCTTTTCTACTGAACCGCTCTAGATTTCAGTGCAATTTATCTCTTCAAATGT
AGCACCTGAAGTCAGCCCCATACGATATAAGTTGTAATTCTCATGTTAGTCATGCCCCGCGCCCACAGGA
AGGAGCTGACTGGGTTGAAGGCTCTCAAGGGCATCGGTCGAGATCCCGGTGCCTAATGAGTGAGCTAACT
TACATTAATTGCGTTGCGCGAATTCACGAGATCTGCGGATGGGCAGTATTGGCGCTGAACGCCTGCTGGC
GCGTATTCGTGGCGAATCTGTGACACCGAAAATGTTAGATTTAGGTTTCACCTTGTCACCGGGCGGATCT
ATTTAAGCCCACAAATTTGAAGTAGCTCACACTTATACACTTAAGGCATGGATGGATATTGCTTCTGATA
TTGTCCGGCTGGACAATGTTACCGATAACAGTTACCCGTAACATTTTTAATTCTTGTATTGTGGGGGCAC
CACTCCATCCTCAATCTCTACCTACTCTCACTTACTCTTATCCTGCGGGGAATGTATACAGTTCATGTAT
ATATTCCCCGCTTTTTTTTTGGATCTAGGAGGAAGGATCTATGGCGAGTAGCGAAGACGTTATCAAAGAG
TTCATGCGTTTCAAAGTTCGTATGGAAGGTTCCGTTAACGGTCACGAGTTCGAAATCGAAGGTGAAGGTG
AAGGTCGTCCGTACGAAGGTACCCAGACCGCTAAACTGAAAGTTACCAAAGGTGGTCCGCTGCCGTTCGC
TTGGGACATCCTGTCCCCGCAGTTCCAGTACGGTTCCAAAGCTTACGTTAAACACCCGGCTGACATCCCG
GACTACCTGAAACTGTCCTTCCCGGAAGGTTTCAAATGGGAACGTGTTATGAACTTCGAAGACGGTGGTG
TTGTTACCGTTACCCAGGACTCCTCCCTGCAAGACGGTGAGTTCATCTACAAAGTTAAACTGCGTGGTAC
CAACTTCCCGTCCGACGGTCCGGTTATGCAGAAAAAAACCATGGGTTGGGAAGCTTCCACCGAACGTATG
TACCCGGAAGACGGTGCTCTGAAAGGTGAAATCAAAATGCGTCTGAAACTGAAAGACGGTGGTCACTACG
ACGCTGAAGTTAAAACCACCTACATGGCTAAAAAACCGGTTCAGCTGCCGGGTGCTTACAAAACCGACAT
CAAACTGGACATCACCTCCCACAACGAAGACTACACCATCGTTGAACAGTACGAACGTGCTGAAGGTCGT
CACTCCACCGGTGCTTAAGGATCCAAACTCGAGTAAGGATCTCCAGGCATCAAATAAAACGAAAGGCTCA
GTCGAAAGACTGGGCCTTTCGTTTTATCTGTTGTTTGTCGGTGAACGCTCTCTACTAGAGTCACACTGGC
TCACCTTCGGGTGGGCCTTTCTGCGTTTATA
